>Addgene plasmid #102814 | pET15b-pknG | addgene full sequence | sequence record 199059 | Addgene Partial NGS
TCGGTGGCCACCGTCGGACCGGTCCGCACGATCTCGGGCGCCTGGAAGCCTGGGGTCCCGTAGAGGTAGC
CGAACGAGTTGATCCGCGATACCGCGCCCAGGTCGATCAGCTTGAGCTGTTCCTCGGTCAGCATGATGTT
TTCCGGCTTCAGGTCGTTGTAGACCAAGCCGATGGAATGCAGGTAGCTCAGCGCCGGCAGGATCTCCAGC
AGGTAGGCGATGGCCTCCGCGACGGGCAGTTTCTGACCCTTGCTGCGTTTGAGCGATTGCCCGCCGACGT
ATTCCATCACGATGTAGCCGACCGGATCCCCGTGCCTGTCGGTGTGCTCGACAAAGTTGAAGATCTGCAC
GATCGACGGGTGCACCACCTCGGCCAGGAACTGGCGTTCGGCCATCGCCATTGCCTGCGCTTCGGCATCA
CCGGAATGCACCAGGCCCTTGAGCACCACCGGACGGCCGTTGACATTGCGGTCGAGAGCGAGGTAGATCC
AGCCCAGTCCGCCGTGCGCGATGCAGCCTTTGACCTCGTACTGGCCGGCGACGATGTCCCCGGGATTTAG
CTGCGGCAGGAACGAATACGGGCTGCCGCAATAGGGACACCAGCCCTCTGAAGCTCCCTTGGTCTCCGAG
TCGGACCGGCCGACGGGACGTCCACAGTTCCAGCAGAACCGCTTGGACTCCGGCACCACCGGGTTGGTCA
TCAGGGCCTCAAGCGGATCGATATCGGGCGCCCGCGGGATTTCCACCAGGCCGCCGCCCAGCCGTCTGAC
CGGTGGGCGCACCCGGCTGGTGGTGGCCATCCGGTCTTGCGGCTCGGTGTCCGGGCCGAGCGTCGGATGG
GGGAAGTTGTCCTCATCGCCGAAATCGGGGCGGAACACCGCCTGGGTGCTCAGGGGTCGAACCGTCGCGG
ACGTCGCGGTCTGGGCGTCCGCCGGTTGGGTGCCGGGGCCCGAACGTTCGGTCTCTGACGCTTTGGCCAT
ATGGCTGCCGCGCGGCACCAGGCCGCTGCTGTGATGATGATGATGATGGCTGCTGCCCATGGTATATCTC
CTTCTTAAAGTTAAACAAAATTATTTCTAGAGGGGAATTGTTATCCGCTCACAATTCCCCTATAGTGAGT
CGTATTAATTTCGCGGGATCGAGATCTCGATCCTCTACGCCGGACGCATCGTGGCCGGCATCACCGGCGC
CACAGGTGCGGTTGCTGGCGCCTATATCGCCGACATCACCGATGGGGAAGATCGGGCTCGCCACTTCGGG
CTCATGAGCGCTTGTTTCGGCGTGGGTATGGTGGCAGGCCCCGTGGCCGGGGGACTGTTGGGCGCCATCT
CCTTGCATGCACCATTCCTTGCGGCGGCGGTGCTCAACGGCCTCAACCTACTACTGGGCTGCTTCCTAAT
GCAGGAGTCGCATAAGGGAGAGCGTCGAGATCCCGGACACCATCGAATGGCGCAAAACCTTTCGCGGTAT
GGCATGATAGCGCCCGGAAGAGAGTCAATTCAGGGTGGTGAATGTGAAACCAGTAACGTTATACGATGTC
GCAGAGTATGCCGGTGTCTCTTATCAGACCGTTTCCCGCGTGGTGAACCAGGCCAGCCACGTTTCTGCGA
AAACGCGGGAAAAAGTGGAAGCGGCGATGGCGGAGCTGAATTACATTCCCAACCGCGTGGCACAACAACT
GGCGGGCAAACAGTCGTTGCTGATTGGCGTTGCCACCTCCAGTCTGGCCCTGCACGCGCCGTCGCAAATT
GTCGCGGCGATTAAATCTCGCGCCGATCAACTGGGTGCCAGCGTGGTGGTGTCGATGGTAGAACGAAGCG
GCGTCGAAGCCTGTAAAGCGGCGGTGCACAATCTTCTCGCGCAACGCGTCAGTGGGCTGATCATTAACTA
TCCGCTGGATGACCAGGATGCCATTGCTGTGGAAGCTGCCTGCACTAATGTTCCGGCGTTATTTCTTGAT
GTCTCTGACCAGACACCCATCAACAGTATTATTTTCTCCCATGAAGACGGTACGCGACTGGGCGTGGAGC
ATCTGGTCGCATTGGGTCACCAGCAAATCGCGCTGTTAGCGGGCCCATTAAGTTCTGTCTCGGCGCGTCT
GCGTCTGGCTGGCTGGCATAAATATCTCACTCGCAATCAAATTCAGCCGATAGCGGAACGGGAAGGCGAC
TGGAGTGCCATGTCCGGTTTTCAACAAACCATGCAAATGCTGAATGAGGGCATCGTTCCCACTGCGATGC
TGGTTGCCAACGATCAGATGGCGCTGGGCGCAATGCGCGCCATTACCGAGTCCGGGCTGCGCGTTGGTGC
GGATATCTCGGTAGTGGGATACGACGATACCGAAGACAGCTCATGTTATATCCCGCCGTTAACCACCATC
AAACAGGATTTTCGCCTGCTGGGGCAAACCAGCGTGGACCGCTTGCTGCAACTCTCTCAGGGCCAGGCGG
TGAAGGGCAATCAGCTGTTGCCCGTCTCACTGGTGAAAAGAAAAACCACCCTGGCGCCCAATACGCAAAC
CGCCTCTCCCCGCGCGTTGGCCGATTCATTAATGCAGCTGGCACGACAGTTTCCCGACTGGAAAGCGGGC
AGTGAGCGCAACGCAATTAATGTAAGTTAGCTCACTCATTAGGCACCGGGATCTCGACCGATGCCCTTGA
GAGCCTTCAACCCAGTCAGCTCCTTCCGGTGGGCGCGGGGCATGACTATCGTCGCCGCACTTATGACTGT
CTTCTTTATCATGCAACTCGTAGGACAGGTGCCGGCAGCGCTCTGGGTCATTTTCGGCGAGGACCGCTTT
CGCTGGAGCGCGACGATGATCGGCCTGTCGCTTGCGGTATTCGGAATCTTGCACGCCCTCGCTCAAGCCT
TCGTCACTGGTCCCGCCACCAAACGTTTCGGCGAGAAGCAGGCCATTATCGCCGGCATGGCGGCCGACGC
GCTGGGCTACGTCTTGCTGGCGTTCGCGACGCGAGGCTGGATGGCCTTCCCCATTATGATTCTTCTCGCT
TCCGGCGGCATCGGGATGCCCGCGTTGCAGGCCATGCTGTCCAGGCAGGTAGATGACGACCATCAGGGAC
AGCTTCAAGGATCGCTCGCGGCTCTTACCAGCCTAACTTCGATCATTGGACCGCTGATCGTCACGGCGAT
TTATGCCGCCTCGGCGAGCACATGGAACGGGTTGGCATGGATTGTAGGCGCCGCCCTATACCTTGTCTGC
CTCCCCGCGTTGCGTCGCGGTGCATGGAGCCGGGCCACCTCGACCTGAATGGAAGCCGGCGGCACCTCGC
TAACGGATTCACCACTCCAAGAATTGGAGCCAATCAATTCTTGCGGAGAACTGTGAATGCGCAAACCAAC
CCTTGGCAGAACATATCCATCGCGTCCGCCATCTCCAGCAGCCGCACGCGGCGCATCTCGGGCAGCGTTG
GGTCCTGGCCACGGGTGCGCATGATCGTGCTCCTGTCGTTGAGGACCCGGCTAGGCTGGCGGGGTTGCCT
TACTGGTTAGCAGAATGAATCACCGATACGCGAGCGAACGTGAAGCGACTGCTGCTGCAAAACGTCTGCG
ACCTGAGCAACAACATGAATGGTCTTCGGTTTCCGTGTTTCGTAAAGTCTGGAAACGCGGAAGTCAGCGC
CCTGCACCATTATGTTCCGGATCTGCATCGCAGGATGCTGCTGGCTACCCTGTGGAACACCTACATCTGT
ATTAACGAAGCGCTGGCATTGACCCTGAGTGATTTTTCTCTGGTCCCGCCGCATCCATACCGCCAGTTGT
TTACCCTCACAACGTTCCAGTAACCGGGCATGTTCATCATCAGTAACCCGTATCGTGAGCATCCTCTCTC
GTTTCATCGGTATCATTACCCCCATGAACAGAAATCCCCCTTACACGGAGGCATCAGTGACCAAACAGGA
AAAAACCGCCCTTAACATGGCCCGCTTTATCAGAAGCCAGACATTAACGCTTCTGGAGAAACTCAACGAG
CTGGACGCGGATGAACAGGCAGACATCTGTGAATCGCTTCACGACCACGCTGATGAGCTTTACCGCAGCT
GCCTCGCGCGTTTCGGTGATGACGGTGAAAACCTCTGACACATGCAGCTCCCGGAGACGGTCACAGCTTG
TCTGTAAGCGGATGCCGGGAGCAGACAAGCCCGTCAGGGCGCGTCAGCGGGTGTTGGCGGGTGTCGGGGC
GCAGCCATGACCCAGTCACGTAGCGATAGCGGAGTGTATACTGGCTTAACTATGCGGCATCAGAGCAGAT
TGTACTGAGAGTGCACCATTGCGGTGTGAAATACCGCACAGATGCGTAAGGAGAAAATACCGCATCAGGC
GCTCTTCCGCTTCCTCGCTCACTGACTCGCTGCGCTCGGTCGTTCGGCTGCGGCGAGCGGTATCAGCTCA
CTCAAAGGCGGTAATACGGTTATCCACAGAATCAGGGGATAACGCAGGAAAGAACATGTGAGCAAAAGGC
CAGCAAAAGGCCAGGAACCGTAAAAAGGCCGCGTTGCTGGCGTTTTTCCATAGGCTCCGCCCCCCTGACG
AGCATCACAAAAATCGACGCTCAAGTCAGAGGTGGCGAAACCCGACAGGACTATAAAGATACCAGGCGTT
TCCCCCTGGAAGCTCCCTCGTGCGCTCTCCTGTTCCGACCCTGCCGCTTACCGGATACCTGTCCGCCTTT
CTCCCTTCGGGAAGCGTGGCGCTTTCTCATAGCTCACGCTGTAGGTATCTCAGTTCGGTGTAGGTCGTTC
GCTCCAAGCTGGGCTGTGTGCACGAACCCCCCGTTCAGCCCGACCGCTGCGCCTTATCCGGTAACTATCG
TCTTGAGTCCAACCCGGTAAGACACGACTTATCGCCACTGGCAGCAGCCACTGGTAACAGGATTAGCAGA
GCGAGGTATGTAGGCGGTGCTACAGAGTTCTTGAAGTGGTGGCCTAACTACGGCTACACTAGAAGGACAG
TATTTGGTATCTGCGCTCTGCTGAAGCCAGTTACCTTCGGAAAAAGAGTTGGTAGCTCTTGATCCGGCAA
ACAAACCACCGCTGGTAGCGGTGGTTTTTTTGTTTGCAAGCAGCAGATTACGCGCAGAAAAAAAGGATCT
CAAGAAGATCCTTTGATCTTTTCTACGGGGTCTGACGCTCAGTGGAACGAAAACTCACGTTAAGGGATTT
TGGTCATGAGATTATCAAAAAGGATCTTCACCTAGATCCTTTTAAATTAAAAATGAAGTTTTAAATCAAT
CTAAAGTATATATGAGTAAACTTGGTCTGACAGTTACCAATGCTTAATCAGTGAGGCACCTATCTCAGCG
ATCTGTCTATTTCGTTCATCCATAGTTGCCTGACTCCCCGTCGTGTAGATAACTACGATACGGGAGGGCT
TACCATCTGGCCCCAGTGCTGCAATGATACCGCGAGACCCACGCTCACCGGCTCCAGATTTATCAGCAAT
AAACCAGCCAGCCGGAAGGGCCGAGCGCAGAAGTGGTCCTGCAACTTTATCCGCCTCCATCCAGTCTATT
AATTGTTGCCGGGAAGCTAGAGTAAGTAGTTCGCCAGTTAATAGTTTGCGCAACGTTGTTGCCATTGCTG
CAGGCATCGTGGTGTCACGCTCGTCGTTTGGTATGGCTTCATTCAGCTCCGGTTCCCAACGATCAAGGCG
AGTTACATGATCCCCCATGTTGTGCAAAAAAGCGGTTAGCTCCTTCGGTCCTCCGATCGTTGTCAGAAGT
AAGTTGGCCGCAGTGTTATCACTCATGGTTATGGCAGCACTGCATAATTCTCTTACTGTCATGCCATCCG
TAAGATGCTTTTCTGTGACTGGTGAGTACTCAACCAAGTCATTCTGAGAATAGTGTATGCGGCGACCGAG
TTGCTCTTGCCCGGCGTCAACACGGGATAATACCGCGCCACATAGCAGAACTTTAAAAGTGCTCATCATT
GGAAAACGTTCTTCGGGGCGAAAACTCTCAAGGATCTTACCGCTGTTGAGATCCAGTTCGATGTAACCCA
CTCGTGCACCCAACTGATCTTCAGCATCTTTTACTTTCACCAGCGTTTCTGGGTGAGCAAAAACAGGAAG
GCAAAATGCCGCAAAAAAGGGAATAAGGGCGACACGGAAATGTTGAATACTCATACTCTTCCTTTTTCAA
TATTATTGAAGCATTTATCAGGGTTATTGTCTCATGAGCGGATACATATTTGAATGTATTTAGAAAAATA
AACAAATAGGGGTTCCGCGCACATTTCCCCGAAAAGTGCCACCTGACGTCTAAGAAACCATTATTATCAT
GACATTAACCTATAAAAATAGGCGTATCACGAGGCCCTTTCGTCTTCAAGAATTCTCATGTTTGACAGCT
TATCATCGATAAGCTTTAATGCGGTAGTTTATCACAGTTAAATTGCTAACGCAGTCAGGCACCGTGTATG
AAATCTAACAATGCGCTCATCGTCATCCTCGGCACCGTCACCCTGGATGCTGTAGGCATAGGCTTGGTTA
TGCCGGTACTGCCGGGCCTCTTGCGGGATATCCGGATATAGTTCCTCCTTTCAGCAAAAAACCCCTCAAG
ACCCGTTTAGAGGCCCCAAGGGGTTATGCTAGTTATTGCTCAGCGGTGGCAGCAGCCAACTCAGCTTCCT
TTCGGGCTTTGTTAGCAGCCGGATCCTCGAGCATATGAAGCTTTTAGAACGTGCTGGTGGGCCGGACCTT
GTTGGCCATGTCCACCAGCGTGTAGCGATGCCGTTGAGTGGGAGCTACCCGGGCCAGGCTGCGCAGTGAC
GCCTCGACACCCAGCCGCAGCCCGTGACTGGTGAACGGGAAACCGAGGATGTGGTTGGTGCTGGCCTTGT
TGTCCTTCAGCCAGTCCAGCGCGCCACCCAGCACCAGGGCGCGGATCTGCAGCACGCGTGGTTCGGTCGG
GGGCAGCGCCTCCACTCTTCGGGCGGCGTCGCGGATCTGTTCCTCGGTGACTTCACTCGTTGACCGGCCG
GACAACAGAGTCACCGCGCTGGTCAGCCGTGCCGTGGTGAAATGCCGAGAAGTGGGCGGTACCTCGTCGA
GCGTGCGCACGGCGCCGACCCGATCACCTTCGGCCGACCGGGCTCTGGCCAGTCCGAAAGCCGCCGAGAT
CACGCCGTCGTTGGTGCTCCACACCGTCTGATAGAACTTGTGTTCGTCGGTGTTGCCGGCTAGTTCGGCG
GTGGCGGCCAGGGCGAGCTTGGGCGCCAGCTCGCCGGGAAAGGTATCCAGCACCTCGGTGAAATGTTTGG
TGGCCGAGTCATAGTCGCCGGTGAGCAGCTCGGCGACGGCCCGGTACCAGACCAATCGCCATCGCCAGCC
AACGCGTTCGGCCAGATCGTCGAGTTTTCGGGTGGCCTTGGCCACATCGCCGAGATCCAGCAGCGCGCGG
ACTTCCATTAGCGGCAGCTCCACTGACTCGGAGAAGTCGACGCCGTCGGCGTCCAGCGCACCGTGGCGGG
CCGCGCGCAGCGAGTCTAGGGTCTGCACCGGCTGGGAGAGCACCGTGGCCTGCAGGACCGAAGCTGCGAC
GTCGGTCGGATCGACCAGCGGCACCGACAGCGCGGTCACGATCTCGTTGGCGGTCAGCTTCTCCGCGTGC
ACCTGCCCGTCCAGATACACGTCGGTGTGCGCCACCAGCAGGTCCACTCCAAATGTCGACCGACTGGGAC
TGAAGATCGTTGATAGCCCTGGCCGCGGCACCCCGGTGTCCTGGGCGACCACCTCCCGCAACACGCCCGT
CAATTGCGCGGACATCTCTTCGGCGGTGGTGAACCGTTGCCGCGGATCGGGGTCGATGGCCCTGCGCAGC
AACCGGCCGTAAGAGTCGTAGGTTTTCAGCACCGGGTCGTCTTCGGGTAGCCCATCCACATAACGGCCAT
TGCGGGTGGGCAGGTCCAGCGTGAGCGCCGCGAGCGTGCGTCCCACGGTGTAGATG
Features (pLannotate 1.2.2; 21 found; start..end, strand, type, name):
    984..1001    -  CDS            thrombin site: thrombin recognition and cleavage site
   1012..1028    -  CDS            capTEV™ (fragment): composite tag for in vivo biotinylation, TEV protease cleavage, and 6xHis tagging
   1047..1069    -  RBS            RBS: efficient ribosome binding site from bacteriophage T7 gene 10 (Olins and Rangwala, 1989)
   1084..1108    -  protein_bind   lac operator: The lac repressor binds to the lac operator to inhibit transcription in E. coli. This inhibition can be relieved by adding lactose or isopropyl-β-D-thiogalactopyranoside (IPTG). lac repressor encoded by lacI
   1109..1127    -  promoter       T7 promoter: promoter for bacteriophage T7 RNA polymerase
   1149..1428    +  CDS            TcR (fragment): tetracycline efflux protein; tet; confers resistance to tetracycline
   1436..1513    +  promoter       lacI promoter: lacI
   1514..2595    +  CDS            lacI: lac repressor; lacI; The lac repressor binds to the lac operator to inhibit transcription in E. coli. This inhibition can be relieved by adding lactose or isopropyl-β-D-thiogalactopyranoside (IPTG).
   2608..2629    +  protein_bind   CAP binding site: CAP binding activates transcription in the presence of cAMP. E. coli catabolite activator protein
   2644..3268    +  CDS            TcR (fragment): tetracycline efflux protein; tet; confers resistance to tetracycline
   3510..3890    -  CDS            YPB1_ECOLX: Protein predicted: Swiss-Prot protein existence level 4. From Escherichia coli.
   3907..4098    +  CDS            rop: Rop protein, which maintains plasmids at low copy number; rop
   4200..4339    +  misc_feature   bom: basis of mobility region from pBR322
   4525..5113    -  rep_origin     ori: high-copy-number ColE1/pMB1/pBR322/pUC origin of replication
   5284..6144    -  CDS            AmpR: β-lactamase; bla; confers resistance to ampicillin, carbenicillin, and related antibiotics
   6145..6249    -  promoter       AmpR promoter: bla
   6362..6390    +  promoter       tet promoter: E. coli promoter for tetracycline efflux protein gene
   6438..6542    +  CDS            TcR (fragment): tetracycline efflux protein; tet; confers resistance to tetracycline
   6565..6612    -  terminator     T7 terminator: transcription terminator for bacteriophage T7 RNA polymerase
   6620..6669    -  CDS            SET1 (fragment): solubility-enhancement tag derived from T7 phage gene 10B
   6697..980     -  CDS            pknG (across the origin): PKNG_MYCTU - Experimental evidence at protein level: Swiss-Prot protein existence level 1. Phosphorylates GarA. May play a role in metabolic regulation via control of the phosphorylation status of GarA. Plays a crucial role in the survival of mycobacteria within host macrophages, by blocking the intracellular degradation of mycobacteria in lysosomes. Required for intrinsic antibiotic resistance. From Mycobacterium tuberculosis (strain ATCC 25618 / H37Rv).
