[The description below was written by a language model from this plasmid's Addgene catalogue record and pLannotate feature annotations shown in this document.]
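Description:
pET15b-pknG is a bacterial expression plasmid built on the pET15b backbone for producing protein kinase G (PknG) in E. coli. The insert is the pknG gene from Mycobacterium bovis BCG. The annotation software matched it to the Mycobacterium tuberculosis H37Rv PknG entry, a kinase that phosphorylates GarA and helps mycobacteria survive in host macrophages by blocking their lysosomal degradation. The sequence record is about 8 kb, and the pknG coding region spans its numbering origin. The insert was cloned by restriction enzymes, but the sites used are not recorded.

Expression follows the standard pET arrangement. A T7 promoter with an adjacent lac operator drives transcription, so expression requires a host supplying T7 RNA polymerase and is induced with IPTG. A T7 gene 10 ribosome binding site directs translation, and a T7 terminator lies downstream of the gene. The backbone supplies an N-terminal His tag followed by a thrombin cleavage site, allowing affinity purification and later tag removal. The short "capTEV" hit in the feature table most likely reflects this His tag, and the small "SET1" fragment near the terminator is probably vector-derived sequence rather than a real fusion partner.

The plasmid carries lacI with its own promoter to repress the operator. Quality-control sequencing found a frameshift near the C-terminal end of this lacI reading frame, which the depositor states does not affect PknG expression. Replication relies on a pBR322-type ColE1 origin accompanied by rop and bom, although the catalogue lists the plasmid as high copy. Selection is by ampicillin through β-lactamase, and the tetracycline resistance gene survives only as non-functional fragments. The construct is suited to making recombinant PknG for biochemical studies.
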