Addgene plasmid #102814: pET15b-pknG
Purpose: Expression of PknG in E.coli
Depositing lab: Jean Pieters. Depositing organization: University of Basel. Publication: Protein kinase G from pathogenic mycobacteria promotes survival within macrophages. Walburger A, Koul A, Ferrari G, Nguyen L, Prescianotto-Baschong C, Huygen K, Klebl B, Thompson C, Bacher G, Pieters J. Science. 2004 Jun 18;304(5678):1800-4. Epub 2004 May 20. 10.1126/science.1099384 PubMed 15155913.
Backbone
  Vector backbone: pET15b
  Backbone size w/o insert (bp): 5708
  Vector type: Bacterial Expression
Growth in bacteria
  Bacterial resistance: Ampicillin, 100 μg/mL
  Growth temperature: 37°C
  Growth strain: DH5alpha
  Copy number: High Copy
Gene/Insert
  Gene/Insert name: pknG
  Species: Mycobacterium bovis BCG
  Promoter: T7
  Tag / fusion protein: His (N terminal on backbone)
  Cloning method: Restriction Enzyme; 5′ cloning site unknown (unknown if destroyed); 3′ cloning site unknown (unknown if destroyed)
  Sequencing primers: 5′ T7 Fwd 5'd[TAATACGACTCACTATAGGG]3'
Terms and licenses: Academic/Nonprofit Terms; Industry Terms: Not Available to Industry
Depositor comments: Note: Addgene's quality control sequencing has identified a frameshift mutation near the C-terminus of the pET-15b backbone-resident Lac-I ORF. However, the depositing lab states that this mutation does not affect PknG protein expression.
How to cite: pET15b-pknG was a gift from Jean Pieters (Addgene plasmid # 102814 ; http://n2t.net/addgene:102814 ; RRID:Addgene_102814)
